>Addgene plasmid #223690 | STIM1ct-ssrA2-mCerulean | addgene full sequence | sequence record 444732 | Addgene NGS Result
TAGTTATTAATAGTAATCAATTACGGGGTCATTAGTTCATAGCCCATATATGGAGTTCCGCGTTACATAA
CTTACGGTAAATGGCCCGCCTGGCTGACCGCCCAACGACCCCCGCCCATTGACGTCAATAATGACGTATG
TTCCCATAGTAACGCCAATAGGGACTTTCCATTGACGTCAATGGGTGGAGTATTTACGGTAAACTGCCCA
CTTGGCAGTACATCAAGTGTATCATATGCCAAGTACGCCCCCTATTGACGTCAATGACGGTAAATGGCCC
GCCTGGCATTATGCCCAGTACATGACCTTATGGGACTTTCCTACTTGGCAGTACATCTACGTATTAGTCA
TCGCTATTACCATGGTGATGCGGTTTTGGCAGTACATCAATGGGCGTGGATAGCGGTTTGACTCACGGGG
ATTTCCAAGTCTCCACCCCATTGACGTCAATGGGAGTTTGTTTTGGCACCAAAATCAACGGGACTTTCCA
AAATGTCGTAACAACTCCGCCCCATTGACGCAAATGGGCGGTAGGCGTGTACGGTGGGAGGTCTATATAA
GCAGAGCTGGTTTAGTGAACCGTCAGATCCGCTAGCGCTACCGGACTCAGATCTCGAGATGCAGAACCGT
TACTCCAAGGAGCACATGAAGAAGATGATGAAGGACTTGGAGGGGTTACACCGAGCTGAGCAGAGTCTGC
ATGACCTTCAGGAAAGGCTGCACAAGGCCCAGGAGGAGCACCGCACAGTGGAGGTGGAGAAGGTCCATCT
GGAAAAGAAGCTGCGCGATGAGATCAACCTTGCTAAGCAGGAAGCCCAGCGGCTGAAGGAGCTGCGGGAG
GGTACTGAGAATGAGCGGAGCCGCCAAAAATATGCTGAGGAGGAGTTGGAGCAGGTTCGGGAGGCCTTGA
GGAAAGCAGAGAAGGAGCTAGAATCTCACAGCTCATGGTATGCTCCAGAGGCCCTTCAGAAGTGGCTGCA
GCTGACACATGAGGTGGAGGTGCAATATTACAACATCAAGAAGCAAAATGCTGAGAAGCAGCTGCTGGTG
GCCAAGGAGGGGGCTGAGAAGATAAAAAAGAAGAGAAACACACTCTTTGGCACCTTCCACGTGGCCCACA
GCTCTTCCCTGGATGATGTAGATCATAAAATTCTAACAGCTAAGCAAGCACTGAGCGAGGTGACAGCAGC
ATTGCGGGAGCGCCTGCACCGCTGGCAACAGATCGAGATCCTCTGTGGCTTCCAGATTGTCAACAACCCT
GGCATCCACTCACTGGTGGCTGCCCTCAACATAGACCCCAGCTGGATGGGCAGTACACGCCCCAACCCTG
CTCACTTCATCATGACTGACGACGTGGATGACATGGATGAGGAGATTGTGTCTCCCTTGTCCATGCAGTC
CCCTAGCCTGCAGAGCAGTGTTCGGCAGCGCCTGACGGAGCCACAGCATGGCCTGGGATCTCAGAGGGAT
TTGACCCATTCCGATTCGGAGTCCTCCCTCCACATGAGTGACCGCCAGCGTGTGGCCCCCAAACCTCCTC
AGATGAGCCGTGCTGCAGACGAGGCTCTCAATGCCATGACTTCCAATGGCAGCCACCGGCTGATCGAGGG
GGTCCACCCAGGGTCTCTGGTGGAGAAACTGCCTGACAGCCCTGCCCTGGCCAAGAAGGCATTACTGGCG
CTGAACCATGGGCTGGACAAGGCCCACAGCCTGATGGAGCTGAGCCCCTCAGCCCCACCTGGTGGCTCTC
CACATTTGGATTCTTCCCGTTCTCACAGCCCCAGCTCCCCAGACCCAGACACACCATCTCCAGTTGGGGA
CAGCCGAGCCCTGCAAGCCAGCCGAAACACACGCATTCCCCACCTGGCTGGCAAGAAGGCTGTGGCTGAG
GAGGATAATGGCTCTATTGGCGAGGAAACAGACTCCAGCCCAGGCCGGAAGAAGTTTCCCCTCAAAATCT
TTAAGAAGCCTCTTAAGAAGTCCGGAGGTGGAGCATGCAATGATGAGAACTACGCTCGAATTCTGCAGTC
GACGGTACCGCGGGCCCGGGATCCACCGGTCGCCACCATGGTGAGCAAGGGCGAGGAGCTGTTCACCGGG
GTGGTGCCCATCCTGGTCGAGCTGGACGGCGACGTAAACGGCCACAAGTTCAGCGTGTCCGGCGAGGGCG
AGGGCGATGCCACCTACGGCAAGCTGACCCTGAAGTTCATCTGCACCACCGGCAAGCTGCCCGTGCCCTG
GCCCACCCTCGTGACCACCCTGACCTGGGGCGTGCAGTGCTTCGCCCGCTACCCCGACCACATGAAGCAG
CACGACTTCTTCAAGTCCGCCATGCCCGAAGGCTACGTCCAGGAGCGCACCATCTTCTTCAAGGACGACG
GCAACTACAAGACCCGCGCCGAGGTGAAGTTCGAGGGCGACACCCTGGTGAACCGCATCGAGCTGAAGGG
CATCGACTTCAAGGAGGACGGCAACATCCTGGGGCACAAGCTGGAGTACAACGCCATCAGCGACAACGTC
TATATCACCGCCGACAAGCAGAAGAACGGCATCAAGGCCAACTTCAAGATCCGCCACAACATCGAGGACG
GCAGCGTGCAGCTCGCCGACCACTACCAGCAGAACACCCCCATCGGCGACGGCCCCGTGCTGCTGCCCGA
CAACCACTACCTGAGCACCCAGTCCAAGCTGAGCAAAGACCCCAACGAGAAGCGCGATCACATGGTCCTG
CTGGAGTTCGTGACCGCCGCCGGGATCACTCTCGGCATGGACGAGCTGTACAAGTAAAGCGGCCGCGACT
CTAGATCATAATCAGCCATACCACATTTGTAGAGGTTTTACTTGCTTTAAAAAACCTCCCACACCTCCCC
CTGAACCTGAAACATAAAATGAATGCAATTGTTGTTGTTAACTTGTTTATTGCAGCTTATAATGGTTACA
AATAAAGCAATAGCATCACAAATTTCACAAATAAAGCATTTTTTTCACTGCATTCTAGTTGTGGTTTGTC
CAAACTCATCAATGTATCTTAAGGCGTAAATTGTAAGCGTTAATATTTTGTTAAAATTCGCGTTAAATTT
TTGTTAAATCAGCTCATTTTTTAACCAATAGGCCGAAATCGGCAAAATCCCTTATAAATCAAAAGAATAG
ACCGAGATAGGGT
[37 nt withheld, positions 3164-3200]
AAAGAACGTGGACTCCAACGTCAAAGG
[49 nt withheld, positions 3228-3276]
T
[91 nt withheld, positions 3278-3368]
G
[124 nt withheld, positions 3370-3493]
CAGGTGGCACTTTTCGGGGAAATGTGCGCGGAACCCCTATTTGTTTATTTTTCTAAATACATTCAAATAT
GTATCCGCTCATGAGACAATAACCCTGATAAATGCTTCAATAATATTGAAAAAGGAAGAGTCCTGAGGCG
GAAAGAACCAGCTGTGGAATGTGTGTCAGTTAGGGTGTGGAAAGTCCCCAGGCTCCCCAGCAGGCAGAAG
TATGCAAAGCATGCATCTCAATTAGTCAGCAACCAGGTGTGGAAAGTCCCCAGGCTCCCCAGCAGGCAGA
AGTATGCAAAGCATGCATCTCAATTAGTCAGCAACCATAGTCCCGCCCCTAACTCCGCCCATCCCGCCCC
TAACTCCGCCCAGTTCCGCCCATTCTCCGCCCCATGGCTGACTAATTTTTTTTATTTATGCAGAGGCCGA
GGCCGCCTCGGCCTCTGAGCTATTCCAGAAGTAGTGAGGAGGCTTTTTTGGAGGCCTAGGCTTTTGCAAA
GATCGATCAAGAGACAGGATGAGGATCGTTTCGCATGATTGAACAAGATGGATTGCACGCAGGTTCTCCG
GCCGCTTGGGTGGAGAGGCTATTCGGCTATGACTGGGCACAACAGACAATCGGCTGCTCTGATGCCGCCG
TGTTCCGGCTGTCAGCGCAGGGGCGCCCGGTTCTTTTTGTCAAGACCGACCTGTCCGGTGCCCTGAATGA
ACTGCAAGACGAGGCAGCGCGGCTATCGTGGCTGGCCACGACGGGCGTTCCTTGCGCAGCTGTGCTCGAC
GTTGTCACTGAAGCGGGAAGGGACTGGCTGCTATTGGGCGAAGTGCCGGGGCAGGATCTCCTGTCATCTC
ACCTTGCTCCTGCCGAGAAAGTATCCATCATGGCTGATGCAATGCGGCGGCTGCATACGCTTGATCCGGC
TACCTGCCCATTCGACCACCAAGCGAAACATCGCATCGAGCGAGCACGTACTCGGATGGAAGCCGGTCTT
GTCGATCAGGATGATCTGGACGAAGAGCATCAGGGGCTCGCGCCAGCCGAACTGTTCGCCAGGCTCAAGG
CGAGCATGCCCGACGGCGAGGATCTCGTCGTGACCCATGGCGATGCCTGCTTGCCGAATATCATGGTGGA
AAATGGCCGCTTTTCTGGATTCATCGACTGTGGCCGGCTGGGTGTGGCGGACCGCTATCAGGACATAGCG
TTGGCTACCCGTGATATTGCTGAAGAGCTTGGCGGCGAATGGGCTGACCGCTTCCTCGTGCTTTACGGTA
TCGCCGCTCCCGATTCGCAGCGCATCGCCTTCTATCGCCTTCTTGACGAGTTCTTCTGAGCGGGACTCTG
GGGTTCGAAATGACCGACCAAGCGACGCCCAACCTGCCATCACGAGATTTCGATTCCACCGCCGCCTTCT
ATGAAAGGTTGGGCTTCGGAATCGTTTTCCGGGACGCCGGCTGGATGATCCTCCAGCGCGGGGATCTCAT
GCTGGAGTTCTTCGCCCACCCTAGGGGGAGGCTAACTGAAACACGGAAGGAGACAATACCGGAAGGAACC
CGCGCTATGACGGCAATAAAAAGACAGAATAAAACGCACGGTGTTGGGTCGTTTGTTCATAAACGCGGGG
TTCGGTCCCAGGGCTGGCACTCTGTCGATACCCCACCGAGACCCCATTGGGGCCAATACGCCCGCGTTTC
TTCCTTTTCCCCACCCCACCCCCCAAGTTCGGGTGAAGGCCCAGGGCTCGCAGCCAACGTCGGGGCGGCA
GGCCCTGCCATAGCCTCAGGTTACTCATATATACTTTAGATTGATTTAAAACTTCATTTTTAATTTAAAA
GGATCTAGGTGAAGATCCTTTTTGATAATCTCATGACCAAAATCCCTTAACGTGAGTTTTCGTTCCACTG
AGCGTCAGACCCCGTAGAAAAGATCAAAGGATCTTCTTGAGATCCTTTTTTTCTGCGCGTAATCTGCTGC
TTGCAAACAAAAAAACCACCGCTACCAGCGGTGGTTTGTTTGCCGGATCAAGAGCTACCAACTCTTTTTC
CGAAGGTAACTGGCTTCAGCAGAGCGCAGATACCAAATACTGTTCTTCTAGTGTAGCCGTAGTTAGGCCA
CCACTTCAAGAACTCTGTAGCACCGCCTACATACCTCGCTCTGCTAATCCTGTTACCAGTGGCTGCTGCC
AGTGGCGATAAGTCGTGTCTTACCGGGTTGGACTCAAGACGATAGTTACCGGATAAGGCGCAGCGGTCGG
GCTGAACGGGGGGTTCGTGCACACAGCCCAGCTTGGAGCGAACGACCTACACCGAACTGAGATACCTACA
GCGTGAGCTATGAGAAAGCGCCACGCTTCCCGAAGGGAGAAAGGCGGACAGGTATCCGGTAAGCGGCAGG
GTCGGAACAGGAGAGCGCACGAGGGAGCTTCCAGGGGGAAACGCCTGGTATCTTTATAGTCCTGTCGGGT
TTCGCCACCTCTGACTTGAGCGTCGATTTTTGTGATGCTCGTCAGGGGGGCGGAGCCTATGGAAAAACGC
CAGCAACGCGGCCTTTTTACGGTTCCTGGCCTTTTGCTGGCCTTTTGCTCACATGTTCTTTCCTGCGTTA
TCCCCTGATTCTGTGGATAACCGTATTACCGCCATGCAT
Features (pLannotate 1.2.2; 16 found; start..end, strand, type, name):
     61..364     +  enhancer       CMV enhancer: human cytomegalovirus immediate early enhancer
    365..568     +  promoter       CMV promoter: human cytomegalovirus (CMV) immediate early promoter
    591..618     +  misc_feature   MCS (fragment): multiple cloning site
    619..1980    +  CDS            STIM1 (fragment): STIM1_HUMAN - Also known as GOK From Homo sapiens (Human).
   2016..2054    +  misc_feature   MCS (fragment): multiple cloning site
   2068..2787    +  CDS            mCerulean: enhanced monomeric variant of CFP (Rizzo et al., 2004) mammalian codon-optimized
   2804..2887    +  CDS            large T antigen (fragment): large T antigen from SV40 (simian virus 40)
   2910..3031    +  polyA_signal   SV40 poly(A) signal: SV40 polyadenylation signal
   3065..3493    -  rep_origin     f1 ori (sequence partly withheld): f1 bacteriophage origin of replication; arrow indicates direction of (+) strand synthesis
   3520..3624    +  promoter       AmpR promoter: bla
   3626..3983    +  promoter       SV40 promoter: SV40 enhancer and early promoter
   4018..4812    +  CDS            NeoR/KanR: aminoglycoside phosphotransferase from Tn5; aph(3')-II (or nptII); confers resistance to neomycin, kanamycin, and G418 (Geneticin®)
   4833..4985    +  CDS            ble (fragment): BLE_KLEPN - Experimental evidence at protein level: Swiss-Prot protein existence level 1. Binding protein with a strong affinity to the bleomycin family of antibiotics. Binds to CL990; an antimitotic-antibiotic compound. From Klebsiella pneumoniae.
   5044..5091    +  polyA_signal   HSV TK poly(A) signal: herpes simplex virus thymidine kinase polyadenylation signal (Cole and Stacy, 1985)
   5182..5198    -  polyA_signal   bGH poly(A) signal (fragment): bovine growth hormone polyadenylation signal
   5420..6008    +  rep_origin     ori: high-copy-number ColE1/pMB1/pBR322/pUC origin of replication
