[The description below was written by a language model from this plasmid's Addgene catalogue record and pLannotate feature annotations shown in this document.]
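Description:
STIM1ct-ssrA2-mCerulean is a mammalian expression plasmid of about 6.1 kb built on the mCerulean-N1 backbone. It is maintained in E. coli at high copy through a ColE1/pUC-type origin and selected with kanamycin. Resistance comes from a Tn5 NeoR/KanR (aminoglycoside phosphotransferase) gene placed behind tandem bacterial (bla-type) and SV40 early promoters and terminated by an HSV TK polyadenylation signal, so the same marker can also support G418 selection in mammalian cells. An f1 origin is present as well. The short ble, bGH poly(A) and SV40 large T antigen fragments called in the annotation are probably backbone remnants or partial matches rather than functional elements.

The expression cassette uses the CMV immediate-early enhancer and promoter to drive the human STIM1 cytoplasmic domain (residues 233–685), cloned between XhoI and EcoRI sites of the polylinker. It is followed by mCerulean, a monomeric cyan fluorescent protein, as a C-terminal fusion, and the transcript ends at an SV40 poly(A) signal. According to the record, the insert carries ssrA2, an A2C mutant of the ssrA peptide tag. The tag is not annotated as a separate feature, so its exact position within the fusion cannot be read from the feature table.

The plasmid is described as a component of PhoBIT2, a photo-inducible binary interaction tool, in which the ssrA-derived tag would serve as one half of an interacting pair. The partner component is not described in this record. The mCerulean fusion allows expression and localisation of the STIM1 fragment to be followed by fluorescence imaging in transfected mammalian cells.
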