Addgene plasmid #223690: STIM1ct-ssrA2-mCerulean
Purpose: PhoBIT2 component; ssrA2 tag (ssrA mutant A2C) inserted into mCerulean-tagged STIM1 cytoplasmic domain
Depositing lab: Yubin Zhou. Depositing organization: Texas A&M Health Science Center. Publication: Engineering of photo-inducible binary interaction tools for biomedical applications. Lee YT, Guo L, Lan TH, Nonomura T, Liu G, Ma G, Wang R, Huang Y, Zhou Y. Nat Commun. 2025 Jul 28;16(1):6940. doi: 10.1038/s41467-025-61710-4. PubMed 40721575.
Backbone
  Vector backbone: mCerulean-N1
  Vector type: Mammalian Expression
Growth in bacteria
  Bacterial resistance: Kanamycin, 50 μg/mL
  Growth temperature: 37°C
  Growth strain: DH5alpha
  Copy number: High Copy
Gene/Insert
  Gene/Insert name: STIM1(233-685)-ssrA2
  Species: H. sapiens (human)
  Entrez Gene: STIM1 (a.k.a. D11S4896E, GOK, IMD10, STRMK, TAM, TAM1)
  Promoter: CMV
  Tag / fusion protein: mCerulean (C terminal on insert)
  Cloning method: Restriction Enzyme; 5′ cloning site XhoI (not destroyed); 3′ cloning site EcoRI (not destroyed)
  Sequencing primers: 5′ CGCAAATGGGCGGTAGGCGTG; 3′ CGTCGCCGTCCAGCTCGACCAG
Terms and licenses: Academic/Nonprofit Terms; Industry Terms: Not Available to Industry
How to cite: STIM1ct-ssrA2-mCerulean was a gift from Yubin Zhou (Addgene plasmid # 223690 ; http://n2t.net/addgene:223690 ; RRID:Addgene_223690)
